>Addgene plasmid #40866 | pOTIII.EFGP.IGR3.6 | depositor full sequence | sequence record 54133 | mouse oxytocin gene
GTGGCACTTTTCGGGGAAATGTGCGCGGAACCCCTATTTGTTTATTTTTCTAAATACATTCAAATATGTA
TCCGCTCATGAGACAATAACCCTGATAAATGCTTCAATAATATTGAAAAAGGAAGAGTATGAGTATTCAA
CATTTCCGTGTCGCCCTTATTCCCTTTTTTGCGGCATTTTGCCTTCCTGTTTTTGCTCACCCAGAAACGC
TGGTGAAAGTAAAAGATGCTGAAGATCAGTTGGGTGCACGAGTGGGTTACATCGAACTGGATCTCAACAG
CGGTAAGATCCTTGAGAGTTTTCGCCCCGAAGAACGTTTTCCAATGATGAGCACTTTTAAAGTTCTGCTA
TGTGGCGCGGTATTATCCCGTATTGACGCCGGGCAAGAGCAACTCGGTCGCCGCATACACTATTCTCAGA
ATGACTTGGTTGAGTACTCACCAGTCACAGAAAAGCATCTTACGGATGGCATGACAGTAAGAGAATTATG
CAGTGCTGCCATAACCATGAGTGATAACACTGCGGCCAACTTACTTCTGACAACGATCGGAGGACCGAAG
GAGCTAACCGCTTTTTTGCACAACATGGGGGATCATGTAACTCGCCTTGATCGTTGGGAACCGGAGCTGA
ATGAAGCCATACCAAACGACGAGCGTGACACCACGATGCCTGTAGCAATGGCAACAACGTTGCGCAAACT
ATTAACTGGCGAACTACTTACTCTAGCTTCCCGGCAACAATTAATAGACTGGATGGAGGCGGATAAAGTT
GCAGGACCACTTCTGCGCTCGGCCCTTCCGGCTGGCTGGTTTATTGCTGATAAATCTGGAGCCGGTGAGC
GTGGGTCTCGCGGTATCATTGCAGCACTGGGGCCAGATGGTAAGCCCTCCCGTATCGTAGTTATCTACAC
GACGGGGAGTCAGGCAACTATGGATGAACGAAATAGACAGATCGCTGAGATAGGTGCCTCACTGATTAAG
CATTGGTAACTGTCAGACCAAGTTTACTCATATATACTTTAGATTGATTTAAAACTTCATTTTTAATTTA
AAAGGATCTAGGTGAAGATCCTTTTTGATAATCTCATGACCAAAATCCCTTAACGTGAGTTTTCGTTCCA
CTGAGCGTCAGACCCCGTAGAAAAGATCAAAGGATCTTCTTGAGATCCTTTTTTTCTGCGCGTAATCTGC
TGCTTGCAAACAAAAAAACCACCGCTACCAGCGGTGGTTTGTTTGCCGGATCAAGAGCTACCAACTCTTT
TTCCGAAGGTAACTGGCTTCAGCAGAGCGCAGATACCAAATACTGTCCTTCTAGTGTAGCCGTAGTTAGG
CCACCACTTCAAGAACTCTGTAGCACCGCCTACATACCTCGCTCTGCTAATCCTGTTACCAGTGGCTGCT
GCCAGTGGCGATAAGTCGTGTCTTACCGGGTTGGACTCAAGACGATAGTTACCGGATAAGGCGCAGCGGT
CGGGCTGAACGGGGGGTTCGTGCACACAGCCCAGCTTGGAGCGAACGACCTACACCGAACTGAGATACCT
ACAGCGTGAGCTATGAGAAAGCGCCACGCTTCCCGAAGGGAGAAAGGCGGACAGGTATCCGGTAAGCGGC
AGGGTCGGAACAGGAGAGCGCACGAGGGAGCTTCCAGGGGGAAACGCCTGGTATCTTTATAGTCCTGTCG
GGTTTCGCCACCTCTGACTTGAGCGTCGATTTTTGTGATGCTCGTCAGGGGGGCGGAGCCTATGGAAAAA
CGCCAGCAACGCGGCCTTTTTACGGTTCCTGGCCTTTTGCTGGCCTTTTGCTCACATGTTCTTTCCTGCG
TTATCCCCTGATTCTGTGGATAACCGTATTACCGCCTTTGAGTGAGCTGATACCGCTCGCCGCAGCCGAA
CGACCGAGCGCAGCGAGTCAGTGAGCGAGGAAGCGGAAGAGCGCCCAATACGCAAACCGCCTCTCCCCGC
GCGTTGGCCGATTCATTAATGCAGCTGGCACGACAGGTTTCCCGACTGGAAAGCGGGCAGTGAGCGCAAC
GCAATTAATGTGAGTTAGCTCACTCATTAGGCACCCCAGGCTTTACACTTTATGCTTCCGGCTCGTATGT
TGTGTGGAATTGTGAGCGGATAACAATTTCACACAGGAAACAGCTATGACCATGATTACGCCAAGCGCGC
AATTAACCCTCACTAAAGGGAACAAAAGCTGGAGCTCCACCGCGGTGGCGGCCGGCCGCTCTAGAACTAG
TGGATCCCCCGGGCTGCAGGAATTCGATATCAAGCTTATCGATACCGTCTACACAGCAGGTTCTAATACA
GAGTTTTAAATACTAGTGTAATTTTCCTTTTGCTGTAATTTTTCTTTCTTTTTATTTTAATTTGGTCTGT
TAACTCTGTTTTGGTTTTGATCTCTACTGAGACTTTGTTTTACGGGCTAGTTAGAAGAGCTGAGGTGCAT
TCAGAGATTGAACAAGACGCCATCTTTTTCCCCATCTAAGTTTCAGGTCCATGTAAGGGCTCCCTCACTC
ACTGGCCCTATCCTGCCTTATTCTGAGATATTGGATATCTGTGAAAAACAGCTCCTGGCTAGGGCGCACC
TCCAACCCCTCCCAAGTCTCTCTAGCCTCTTGTAGCCTAGGCCACCCCTTCCAGGCTGCTTCTCTTTTGA
GTTCCAGGTCATTAGCAGAGACGATGACCTTGACCCTAGCCCAGACCCTGCAAATGAAGGGCCTGCCTCT
AAACAGCGTGGAACAATTTCACCCAAGAGACCTTCTGTGACCAGTCATGCTGTCACCCTCTTTAGACAGT
GCTCCACCATGGCAGTGCCAGACATAAAAAGGTCGGTCTGGGCCGGAGAAACCATCACCTACAGCGGATC
TCAGACTGAGCACCATCGCCATGGCCTGCCCCAGTCTCGCTTGCTGCCTGCTTGGCTTACTGGCTCTGAC
CTCGGCCTGCTACATCCAGAACTGCCCCCTGGGCGGCAAGAGGGCTGTGCTGGACCTGGATATGCGCAAG
GTTAGTCTCCCCGACCCTGTCCCTTCCCTTCCCGTTCTGGCGATGCTAAGGACCAGAGAAGCTCTCCCAC
CTACAGAGAGCATTCCCGCACACTTGCCAGCCCTACCAAGGCCTCGCGTGGGAACCCAGGGCTTTGGGAA
GTGTTAGGCTCCCTCTTGACGCCGTGAAGGTAACGACAATGCCGGAGCACCCACTGCCCCTCGCTCTGCC
ACAGTCCGGATTCGGATTGTGCACGGCGCCCACCCGCATCCTTCCCCACAGTGTCTCCCCTGCGGCCCGG
GCGGCAAAGGACGCTGCTTCGGACCAAGCATCTGCTGCGCGGACGAGCTGGGCTGCTTCGTGGGCACCGC
CGAGGCGCTGCGCTGCCAGGAGGAGAACTACCTGCCTTCGCCCTGCCAGTCTGGCCAGAAGCCCTGCGGG
AGCGGAGGCCGCTGCGCCGCCACAGGCATCTGCTGCAGCCCGGGTGAGCAGGAGGGGGCCCAGCAGGTGA
CCCGGCAAGGAGCCGTCGGGTTTGCAGCTCAGAACACTGACCCATTTCTCTTGCAGATGGCTGCCGCACA
GACCCCGCCTGCGACCCTGAGTCTGCCTTCTCGGAGTTGCGGCCCGGGATCCACCGGCCGGTCGCCACCA
TGGTGAGCAAGGGCGAGGAGCTGTTCACCGGGGTGGTGCCCATCCTGGTCGAGCTGGACGGCGACGTAAA
CGGCCACAAGTTCAGCGTGTCCGGCGAGGGCGAGGGCGATGCCACCTACGGCAAGCTGACCCTGAAGTTC
ATCTGCACCACCGGCAAGCTGCCCGTGCCCTGGCCCACCCTCGTGACCACCCTGACCTACGGCGTGCAGT
GCTTCAGCCGCTACCCCGACCACATGAAGCAGCACGACTTCTTCAAGTCCGCCATGCCCGAAGGCTACGT
CCAGGAGCGCACCATCTTCTTCAAGGACGACGGCAACTACAAGACCCGCGCCGAGGTGAAGTTCGAGGGC
GACACCCTGGTGAACCGCATCGAGCTGAAGGGCATCGACTTCAAGGAGGACGGCAACATCCTGGGGCACA
AGCTGGAGTACAACTACAACAGCCACAACGTCTATATCATGGCCGACAAGCAGAAGAACGGCATCAAGGT
GAACTTCAAGATCCGCCACAACATCGAGGACGGCAGCGTGCAGCTCGCCGACCACTACCAGCAGAACACC
CCCATCGGCGACGGCCCCGTGCTGCTGCCCGACAACCACTACCTGAGCACCCAGTCCGCCCTGAGCAAAG
ACCCCAACGAGAAGCGCGATCACATGGTCCTGCTGGAGTTCGTGACCGCCGCCGGGATCACTCTCGGCAT
GGACGAGCTGTACAAGTAAAGCGGCCGCAAGCTGAGCCCACTTTCTGGGAATACCTTTAGCGCGCTTCCT
TCGTTCCCCATGGCCACTGCCAGAAAAAAAAAAAAAAAAGAAAAGAAAAGAAAAGAAAAGAAAAATAAAG
TAGATTTCCTCTTCAAACTTGACTGGTGTCTAATTGTCGGAAACGGGAGGGAGGAAAGGCACCGGGAACG
CCGTGCTCTTGGCATCTTGTAGCAAAAACAGTCCAGCAGGCTGCTCGGGGACCGAGGGGTGCTCTATGGG
CTGCCATCTCCCATTAGCCCCATTTCCATTTCAACTGGGCTGGGCCTGATAGACTTAAGAGAAGAATTTG
GAAGTCCAAACAGCAACGGTGGACTTCTGTGGGAAAGGGCAACGCCTAACAGGGGACTGAGGAGCCTAAC
AAGGCAGGCTAGGAGGCAGGGGAACTAGTTCAGTCACTTCCATATCTGAGAGGGGGCTTTAGCTGTGACC
TCAGAGGTTGAGGGGGCAATCCTGGCCTAGAAGGCAGGGTCTTGGCCAGGGGAGGGTAGTTACAGAACCA
TAAGGTTTCCACAGAGCTGAATTCTCACGCAGGCCCCAAGGAAACCACAGCTGGAAAGATCAAGAACCAA
CTGGCCTCTCCTCTGCTGTCCCCAGGGTCGGGCCTGAGCTGGGGGTGGGGGTGGGGGGCGGGGGGGGGGC
TGCCCGCCTCTGCAGGACAGCGTGCTCTGGGGAGACATGGGATCTAAGAGCCAGTGGGCACAAGTGACCA
CAAAGCACGGAGCCCACAGACAAGCAGAAATCCACAATCTATACTGCTCCCTTACTGCTGGATTAAAATA
CCGCCCTTGCCACGAAGCGCGCCTCACTTGGCTGCCAGTGTTCTCAGCAGCAGTAATGGGCAGAAGTGAG
GGCATGCCCCGCCTCCACAAGGGCACGTGATTCGCTGTCAGAACAAAGTGTGAGGGCTTGGGTGGAGCTC
AGAGACTGGAAGTCTTGCCCCACACGGTTAAAGTCCTGGGCTCCATCCCATCATAGCAAATAAGTTAAAC
ATACAAACAAGCACTTTCTGTGGTTCTCCCACTCTGAAAATGAACACAGATGCCGCCCCGCCCGCCCCCA
TAGGTGGGATTCACAGACAGGGTAGAGGCCAAAAAGAGACTTCAAGATTGATTTGGGTTTTTCTTTTTCT
TTTTTCTTTTTGGTGATAATGGGGTTCTTCATTTTCTGGGGCTTTTAAAGTTAGTTGTTTTTCTTTTTTT
AATTTTATGACATTTATTCTACTAAATTTCCATTTCTGTGTACGTGTCTCTGTGTGAGAGTCCGTGTACA
GTGGACCGTGGGCACTCTTCCCACCTCCTCAACACATTTACCCCTCTCTGCTTGCCTGGGTTTAACCAGG
AGGTACAGGAGCCAGGCAGACTCCAATGCCAGCCTCCTCGTGCAGTGCCCGCGGGGACCAGAAGAGGGCA
TCAGATCCCCTGACACTGGAGTTGTGAGGTGGTTGTGAGTCATCCTAAGTGGGTGAGGGGAACAGAACGG
GGGGGGGGGGTTCTCTGCAAGATCAGCGTGATCGCCTACCTCCTGAGCCGTCTCCCCAGCCTGAGAATTG
TCTAAAGTACTTTTCACTATTGCTTCGCTGTGTGTTTGGGGGTTGTACGCGTGCCACAGCATCTGTGTGG
GGGTCAGAGCACTCCTGGCATTTGCTCACACAAGCCCCTTTGCTTCTAGAGGCTGCAGAGAGGCGGCAAG
CAACTACTGTGATGTCTCGGAGTGCCCTTCAATGGCTCTGTAGCTGAGGAAGGGACTCCCTGAAAGGGAA
GAAGAATAGCATGTCCAGTAGGCACAAGTAGGCTGGGCACATGCAACTCCTTTCCTTGAGAAATAGGAGC
CTGATTCTTCCAGAAACAGGTGTTGGAAAGGGACGTTTGCAAGTCTCCACCTGGGCAGAGGAGCAGAGTG
AGGCTCTCACCTCCATTCTGAAACTGTCCATACACCAGCCCTAGGGATTGAACCAAGTGTGGCCACACAA
CCTGCCACACCTACCTCCTCTCTGTCCCTTTTTGGCCTCGCCCTTCCTTGGCCCTGCCCTATTGGAGGTC
AGACCCTGAGAGGGCCATGTAAGGAGGAGGCTGGGATAGGAGTCTGCCTGGTCCCTGTACCCCCTGGTTA
AACCCAGGCAAGCAGAGAGGGGGAAAGGTGCTGAGGAGGTGGGAAGAGAACTGGAGACCGGGTAGAAGAC
CAAGACTCTGTCCAGAACTGACCATCCTGAGCCACCTAGTCAGGTCACTGAGACTAATCTCTTTCTTCCC
TGTAGTTGCCCCTGACCTTAGAGTCTGCAGAGCATCCCAAGAAGTTATAGCATAGTGTGGCCTTAGGAGA
CCTTGCTGCAGTCTTAGGAGAAGAGGCTGCCCGGGACTGATGGGGCGGAGAGAGAAAGTGGGAAGTTAAC
AGGAGGGTGAAGAACAGGGAGCCCAGAAGATGGAAGGATGGAAAACCTGAGAGAGCAGCCCTCTCTGGCC
AAGGCACCAAGGGGCCTGGAGGAAGGACAGGTTGGGGGCTGAAGTGCTCGCTGACTTGGTCGTTAAGGTC
ATTTAAGAGGACTGGGATTCAGTTCATAGTGCCCACATGGTAGGATGTAACTACCTGTAACTCCAGGTCC
AGGGAGTCTGATGCCCTCTCCTGACCTCTGCAGCACCAGGCACACACATGATGCCCAGATATACATACAT
ATATAATGAAAAAGCATCCATATACATAAATAAATGAATAAATCTAAAATTTTAGAAAAAAAAGAGAAGC
TAATGAGAAGGGGAGGGAAGGAGTGCCAAAGAGCGTGGTCTGGGCGCTACTGTCAGCATGTGTGCGCGCT
GCTGCTGGGCTCATGCATCTCTGAGTCCCGAGCTATGGTTGCGGTCAAGAGTCATAGAAACGCCCCTAGC
AGTTGTTACCCTTTCCTCCTCTTCCCCTTTCCCCTCCTCTTCCATCTCCATGGTGCTGGGGACCAAATTC
AGGCCAGGGATGCCTTCTGCTCCTGAGACACAACTCCAGCCTATCTTGTCTATTTCCGTGCGGGGAGTAA
GGGCGTGGCAGTTTGAACACGTGCCTGTAAGGGGCTTGTAGCTAGGCTCTCACTGGGGTTTGCCTCTCAG
TGGTTGGTGTGGAGCACCTGGAGAGAATGCAGGTGGCGTTGTCTCCTTTAGGTTTGGGGTAACATCTCTG
TACCTTCTCCCATCCAAGCACAGTCTTGGGTGAGTGGAAGTCCTTCAAGCTGTTTTTGCCTTAGGTGAAA
TCAGGGCTGAGATAGCCACCCCTGGCTTGTCCCCCCCTTTCTTTGTTACTCTTGCCGATCTGTCTCTCCC
CATATCCAGCTCAGTTCCTTTTGTCCACCAATGGCCTGCCTCTCTCCTTTTATTCCGGTCTCAGCCAAAG
AATCAGTAAGTCACCCTGACCCTTCAGGGCCGCTCTGGGTCCCAGACCTTTCCCCTCTTCTGAGCTTGGG
GTTGCCTTTGTCCTGAGTATTAGGTGGGTATCCAGGAGCACCCGATCGCTTCCTTTATTCTATAAGACTT
ACAGGTTCTGCCCCTTCTGGTGGGGAAGGGGGCGTGGACTATGCACGACTTCGGGTGTGGGGGTTAGCCA
GGGCAGAGTAGAAAGTTCCCACTCCAACGCCTCTCCCTCCCCTCTTCTCCCCACCCCAGAAATAGAGACA
GACACCAGGGTGCAGTTTTTAAAAGTTTATTTTCCATGCTGTAGGGGCGAGGCGTGGGGGCGATGGCTCA
GTAGACCTCGAGGGGGGGCCCGGTACCCAATTCGCCCTATAGTGAGTCGTATTACGCGCGCTCACTGGCC
GTCGTTTTACAACGTCGTGACTGGGAAAACCCTGGCGTTACCCAACTTAATCGCCTTGCAGCACATCCCC
CTTTCGCCAGCTGGCGTAATAGCGAAGAGGCCCGCACCGATCGCCCTTCCCAACAGTTGCGCAGCCTGAA
TGGCGAATGGG
[124 nt withheld, positions 8342-8465]
C
[91 nt withheld, positions 8467-8557]
A
[49 nt withheld, positions 8559-8607]
CCTTTGACGTTGGAGTCCACGTTCTTT
[37 nt withheld, positions 8635-8671]
ACCCTATCTCGGTCTATTCTTTTGATTTATAAGGGATTTTGCCGATTTCGGCCTATTGGTTAAAAAATGA
GCTGATTTAACAAAAATTTAACGCGAATTTTAACAAAATATTAACGCTTACAATTTAG
Features (pLannotate 1.2.2; 18 found; start..end, strand, type, name):
     24..128     +  promoter       AmpR promoter: bla
    129..989     +  CDS            AmpR: β-lactamase; bla; confers resistance to ampicillin, carbenicillin, and related antibiotics
   1160..1748    +  rep_origin     ori: high-copy-number ColE1/pMB1/pBR322/pUC origin of replication
   1931..2023    +  CDS            lacI (fragment): lac repressor; lacI; The lac repressor binds to the lac operator to inhibit transcription in E. coli. This inhibition can be relieved by adding lactose or isopropyl-β-D-thiogalactopyranoside (IPTG).
   2036..2057    +  protein_bind   CAP binding site: CAP binding activates transcription in the presence of cAMP. E. coli catabolite activator protein
   2072..2102    +  promoter       lac promoter: promoter for the E. coli lac operon
   2110..2126    +  protein_bind   lac operator: The lac repressor binds to the lac operator to inhibit transcription in E. coli. This inhibition can be relieved by adding lactose or isopropyl-β-D-thiogalactopyranoside (IPTG). lac repressor encoded by lacI
   2171..2189    +  promoter       T3 promoter: promoter for bacteriophage T3 RNA polymerase
   2202..2289    +  misc_feature   MCS (fragment): pBluescript multiple cloning site
   2903..3007    +  CDS            AVP (fragment): NEU2_BOVIN - Experimental evidence at protein level: Swiss-Prot protein existence level 1. Vasopressin has a direct antidiuretic action on the kidney, it also causes vasoconstriction of the peripheral vessels. Acts by binding to vasopressin receptors (V1bR/AVPR1B, V1aR/AVPR1A, and V2R/AVPR2) (By similarity). From Bos taurus (Bovine).
   3269..3583    +  CDS            AVP (fragment): NEU2_CAVPO - Experimental evidence at protein level: Swiss-Prot protein existence level 1. Vasopressin has a direct antidiuretic action on the kidney, it also causes vasoconstriction of the peripheral vessels. Acts by binding to vasopressin receptors (V1bR/AVPR1B, V1aR/AVPR1A, and V2R/AVPR2) (By similarity). From Cavia porcellus (Guinea pig).
   3611..3627    +  misc_feature   MCS (fragment): multiple cloning site
   3640..4359    +  CDS            EGFP: the original enhanced GFP (Yang et al., 1996) mammalian codon-optimized
   4449..4472    -  promoter       ADH1 promoter (fragment): S. cerevisiae ADH1; promoter for alcohol dehydrogenase 1
   8124..8147    +  misc_feature   MCS (fragment): pBluescript multiple cloning site
   8156..8174    -  promoter       T7 promoter: promoter for bacteriophage T7 RNA polymerase
   8182..8337    +  CDS            lacZα (fragment): LacZα fragment of β-galactosidase; lacZ fragment
   8342..8770    +  rep_origin     f1 ori (sequence partly withheld): f1 bacteriophage origin of replication; arrow indicates direction of (+) strand synthesis
