[The description below was written by a language model from this plasmid's Addgene catalogue record and pLannotate feature annotations shown in this document.]
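Description:
pOTIII.EFGP.IGR3.6 is a mouse oxytocin (Oxt) gene reporter construct built in a pBluescript II SK-type backbone (listed as PBSKII). It totals roughly 8.8–9 kb, of which about 6 kb is insert cloned between BamHI and KpnI sites that were both preserved. The backbone supplies a high-copy ColE1/pUC origin, an ampicillin resistance gene (β-lactamase) with its own promoter, and an f1 origin. It also carries the usual lac promoter/operator and lacZα remnants, with T3 and T7 promoters flanking the cloning site. Although it is catalogued as a bacterial expression vector, bacteria serve only for propagation, because the recorded promoter is the mouse oxytocin promoter.

In the feature table, two coding fragments lie downstream of the T3 side of the polylinker. They are annotated by homology to bovine and guinea pig vasopressin–neurophysin precursors. Given the recorded insert, these most likely correspond to oxytocin–neurophysin exons, which are closely related to vasopressin sequences, rather than to actual vasopressin sequence. An EGFP coding sequence follows shortly after these fragments. This arrangement, together with the "OTIII" in the name, suggests that the reporter was placed within or at the end of the gene's coding region, though the record does not describe the junction.

About 3.6 kb of unannotated sequence then extends to the T7 side. From the name and the associated publication, this probably represents 3.6 kb of the intergenic region (IGR) downstream of Oxt, which separates it from the vasopressin gene. A short ADH1 promoter hit in this region is probably spurious.

The associated publication concerns regulatory domains in this intergenic region that direct hypothalamus-specific expression of the oxytocin and vasopressin genes in vitro, with EGFP as the readout. The depositor notes several point differences from the reference sequence that reportedly do not affect function.
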