Addgene plasmid #40866: pOTIII.EFGP.IGR3.6
Depositing lab: Harold Gainer. Depositing organization: National Institute of Neurological Disorders and Strokes (NINDS). Publication: Regulatory domains in the intergenic region of the oxytocin and vasopressin genes that control their hypothalamus-specific expression in vitro. Fields RL, House SB, Gainer H. J Neurosci. 2003 Aug 27;23(21):7801-9. PubMed 12944509.
Backbone
  Vector backbone: PBSKII
  Backbone size w/o insert (bp): 3000
  Total vector size (bp): 9000
  Vector type: Bacterial Expression
Growth in bacteria
  Bacterial resistance: Ampicillin, 100 μg/mL
  Growth temperature: 37°C
  Growth strain: Top10
  Copy number: High Copy
Gene/Insert
  Gene/Insert name: MOUSE OXYTOCIN GENE (alt name: OT)
  Species: M. musculus (mouse)
  Insert size (bp): 6000
  GenBank ID: NC_000068.7
  Entrez Gene: Oxt (a.k.a. OT, Oxy)
  Promoter: mouse oxytocin promoter
  Cloning method: Restriction Enzyme; 5′ cloning site BamHI (not destroyed); 3′ cloning site KpnI (not destroyed)
  Sequencing primers: 5′ CAAGCGCGCAATTAACCCTCACTA; 3′ CGGCCAGTGAGCGCGCGTAAT
Terms and licenses: Academic/Nonprofit Terms; Industry Terms: Not Available to Industry
Depositor comments: The following mutations are known and do not effect function: C4566T, GA4556C-, C insert at 3495, A3013C, G2750C.
How to cite: pOTIII.EFGP.IGR3.6 was a gift from Harold Gainer (Addgene plasmid # 40866 ; http://n2t.net/addgene:40866 ; RRID:Addgene_40866)
