>Addgene plasmid #40866 | pOTIII.EFGP.IGR3.6 | addgene partial sequence | sequence record 55046 | EGFP-N 5'-CGTCGCCGTCCAGCTCGACCAG-3'
GCTCCTCGCCCTTGCTCACCATGGTGGCGACCGGCCGGTGGATCCCGGGCCGCAACTCCGAGAAGGCAGA
CTCAGGGTCGCAGGCGGGGTCTGTGCGGCAGCCATCTGCAAGAGAAATGGGTCAGTGTTCTGAGCTGCAA
ACCCGACGGCTCCTTGCCGGGTCACCCTGCTGGGCCCCCTCCTGCTCACCCGGGCTGCAGCAGATGCCTG
TGGCGGCGCAGCGGCCTCCGCTCCCGCAGGGCTTCTGGCCAGACTGGCAGGGCGAAGGCAGGTAGTTCTC
CTCCTGGCAGCGCAGCGCCTCGGCGGTGCCCACGAAGCAGCCCAGCTCGTCCGCGCAGCAGATGCTTGGT
CCGAAGCAGCGTCCTTTGCCGCCCGGGCCGCAGGGGAGACACTGTGGGGAAGGATGCGGGTGGGCGCCGT
GCACAATCCGAATCCGGACTGTGGCAGAGCGAGGGGCAGTGGGTGCTCCGGCATTGTCGTTACCTTCACG
GCGTCAAGAGGGAGCCTAACACTTCCCAAAGCCCTGGGTTCCCACGCGAGGCCTTGGTAGGGCTGGCAAG
TGTGCGGGAATGCTCTCTGTAGGTGGGAGAGCTTCTCTGGTCCTTAGCATCGCCAGAACGGGAAGGGAAG
GGACAGGGTCGGGGAGACTCACCTTGCGCATATCCAGGTCCAGCACAGCCCTCTTGCCGCCCAGGGGGCA
GTTCTGGATGTAGCAGGCCGAGGTCAGAGCCAGTAAGCCAAGCAGGCAGCAAGCGAGACTGGGGCAGGCC
ATGGCGATGGTGCTCAGTCTGAGATCCGCTGTAGGTGATGGTTTCTCCGGCCCAGACCGACCTTTTTATG
TCTGGCACTGCCATGGTGGAGCACTGTCTAAAGAGGGTGACAGCATGACTGGTCACAGAAGGTCTCTTGG
GTCAAATTGTTC
