>Addgene plasmid #40866 | pOTIII.EFGP.IGR3.6 | addgene partial sequence | sequence record 55047 | egfp-c 5'-CATGGTCCTGCTGGAGTTCGTG-3'
TGGACGAGCTGTACAAGTAAAGCGGCCGCAAGCTGAGCCCACTTTCTGGGAATACCTTTAGCGCGCTTCC
TTCGTTCCCCATGGCCACTGCCAGAAAAAAAAAAAAAAAAGAAAAGAAAAGAAAAGAAAAGAAAAATAAA
GTAGATTTCCTCTTCAAACTTGACTGGTGTCTAATTGTCGGAAACGGGAGGGAGGAAAGGCACCGGGAAC
GCCGTGGATCTTGGCATTTTGTAGCAAAAACAGTCCAGCAGGCTGCTCGGGGACCGAGGGGTGCTCTATG
GGCTGCCATCTCCCATTAGCCCCATTTCCATTTCAACTGGGCTGGGCCTGATAGACTTAAGAGAAGAATT
TGGAAGTCCAAACAGCAACGGTGGACTTCTGTGGGAAAGGGCAACGCCTAACAGGGGACTGAGGAGCCTA
ACAAGGCAGGCTAGGAGGCAGGGGAACTAGTTCAGTCACTTCCATATCTGAGAGGGGGCTTTAGCTGTGA
CCTCAGAGGTTGAGGGGGCAATCCTGGCCTAGAAGGCAGGGTCTTGGCCAGGGGAGGGTAGTTACAGAAC
CATAAGGTTTCCACAGAGCTGAATTCTCACGCAGGCCCCAAGGAAACCACAGCTGGAAAGATCAAGAACC
AACTGGCCTCTCCTCTGCTGTCCCCAGGGTCGGGCCTGAGCTGGGGGTGGGGGTGGGGGGCGGGGGGGGG
GCTGCCCGCCTCTGCAGGACAGCGTGCTCTGGGGAGACATGGGATCTAAGAGCCAGTGGGCACAAGTGAC
CACAAAGCACGGAGCCCACAGACAAGCAGAAATCCACAATCTATACTGCTCCCTTACTGCTGGATTAAAA
TACCGCCCTTGCCACGAAGCGCGCCTCACTTGGCTGCCAGTGTTCTCAGCAGCAGTAATGGGCAGAAGTG
AGGGCATGCCCCGCTCC
